Addgene plasmid #219033: SFFV-KLF2-Brd 53
Purpose: Transcription factor KLF2 with a specific barcode assigned.
Depositing lab: Filipe Pereira. Depositing organization: Center for Neuroscience and Cell Biology, University of Coimbra. Publication: A combinatorial transcription factor screening platform for immune cell reprogramming. Kurochkin I, Altman AR, Caiado I, Pertiga-Cabral D, Halitzki E, Minaeva M, Zimmermannova O, Henriques-Oliveira L, Klein D, Nair M, Oliveira D, Cajal LR, Knittel R, Feick C, Ringner M, Martin M, Cirovic B, Pires CF, Rosa FF, Sitnicka E, Theis FJ, Pereira CF. Cell Syst. 2026 Jan 21;17(1):101457. doi: 10.1016/j.cels.2025.101457. Epub 2026 Jan 14. PubMed 41539305.
Backbone
  Vector backbone: SFFV-MCS
  Backbone size w/o insert (bp): 6638
  Vector type: Lentiviral
Growth in bacteria
  Bacterial resistance: Ampicillin, 100 μg/mL
  Growth temperature: 37°C
  Growth strain: NEB Stable
  Copy number: High Copy
Gene/Insert
  Gene/Insert name: KLF2
  Species: H. sapiens (human)
  Insert size (bp): 1068
  Entrez Gene: KLF2 (a.k.a. LKLF)
  Promoter: The spleen focus-forming virus (SFFV) promoter
  Cloning method: Restriction Enzyme; 5′ cloning site Bsp119I (not destroyed); 3′ cloning site BstHI (not destroyed)
Terms and licenses: Academic/Nonprofit Terms; Industry Terms: Not Available to Industry
Depositor comments: Barcode sequence cloned into XbaI restriction site. Design of plasmid is as follows: SFFV-[TF sequence]-WPRE-[Barcode sequence].
How to cite: SFFV-KLF2-Brd 53 was a gift from Filipe Pereira (Addgene plasmid # 219033 ; http://n2t.net/addgene:219033 ; RRID:Addgene_219033)
