[The description below was written by a language model from this plasmid's Addgene catalogue record and pLannotate feature annotations shown in this document.]
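Description:
SFFV-KLF2-Brd 53 is a lentiviral expression plasmid built on the SFFV-MCS backbone that carries the human transcription factor KLF2 (also known as LKLF) together with a unique identifying barcode. It is propagated in E. coli as a high-copy plasmid through a ColE1/pUC-type origin and selected with ampicillin via the β-lactamase gene. The backbone also retains an f1 origin, lac regulatory remnants, T7 and T3 promoters and an SV40 origin, all carried over from the parental cloning vector. The sequenced record is about 7.7 kb, consistent with the stated backbone and insert sizes.

The viral portion has a third-generation, self-inactivating layout. An RSV promoter drives a truncated HIV-1 5' LTR, followed by the Ψ packaging signal with a gag fragment, the Rev response element for Rev-dependent nuclear export of the genomic RNA, and the cPPT/CTS, which aids nuclear import. The cassette ends in a ΔU3 3' LTR that disables LTR promoter activity after integration, followed by an SV40 polyadenylation signal. Within this frame, the spleen focus-forming virus (SFFV) promoter, which is strong in haematopoietic cells, drives the KLF2 coding sequence cloned by restriction enzymes into the multiple cloning site. A WPRE downstream enhances transcript stability and expression. According to the depositor, the barcode lies after the WPRE at an XbaI site, so it would be part of the transcript and integrated provirus; it is not annotated separately in the feature table. No tag, reporter or mammalian selection marker is annotated.

The construct belongs to a barcoded transcription factor collection for combinatorial screening in immune cell reprogramming, where the barcode allows identification of which factors were delivered to a cell.
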