Features (pLannotate 1.2.2; 29 found; start..end, strand, type, name):
     94..112     -  promoter       T7 promoter: promoter for bacteriophage T7 RNA polymerase
    120..275     +  CDS            lacZα (fragment): LacZα fragment of β-galactosidase; lacZ fragment
    280..708     +  rep_origin     f1 ori (sequence partly withheld): f1 bacteriophage origin of replication; arrow indicates direction of (+) strand synthesis
    761..865     +  promoter       AmpR promoter: bla
    866..1726    +  CDS            AmpR: β-lactamase; bla; confers resistance to ampicillin, carbenicillin, and related antibiotics
   1897..2485    +  rep_origin     ori: high-copy-number ColE1/pMB1/pBR322/pUC origin of replication
   2668..2760    +  CDS            lacI (fragment): lac repressor; lacI; The lac repressor binds to the lac operator to inhibit transcription in E. coli. This inhibition can be relieved by adding lactose or isopropyl-β-D-thiogalactopyranoside (IPTG).
   2773..2794    +  protein_bind   CAP binding site: CAP binding activates transcription in the presence of cAMP. E. coli catabolite activator protein
   2809..2839    +  promoter       lac promoter: promoter for the E. coli lac operon
   2847..2863    +  protein_bind   lac operator: The lac repressor binds to the lac operator to inhibit transcription in E. coli. This inhibition can be relieved by adding lactose or isopropyl-β-D-thiogalactopyranoside (IPTG). lac repressor encoded by lacI
   2908..2926    +  promoter       T3 promoter: promoter for bacteriophage T3 RNA polymerase
   2954..3180    +  promoter       RSV promoter: Rous sarcoma virus enhancer/promoter
   3181..3361    +  LTR            5' LTR (truncated): truncated 5' long terminal repeat (LTR) from HIV-1
   3408..3533    +  misc_feature   HIV-1 Ψ: packaging signal of human immunodeficiency virus type 1
   3517..3880    +  CDS            HIV-1 gag (fragment): gag protein from human immunodeficiency virus 1; gag
   4026..4259    +  misc_feature   RRE: The Rev response element (RRE) of HIV-1 allows for Rev-dependent mRNA export from the nucleus to the cytoplasm.
   4636..4736    +  CDS            Rev (fragment): human immunodeficiency virus 1 (HIV-1) Rev protein; rev; enhances nuclear export of unspliced and incompletely spliced viral mRNAs
   4755..4872    +  misc_feature   cPPT/CTS: central polypurine tract and central termination sequence of HIV-1
   4906..5307    +  promoter       SFFV promoter: spleen focus-forming virus long terminal repeat (LTR) promoter
   5317..5340    +  misc_feature   MCS (fragment): pBluescript multiple cloning site
   5365..6429    +  CDS            KLF2: KLF2_HUMAN - Also known as LKLF. Experimental evidence at protein level: Swiss-Prot protein existence level 1. Transcription factor that binds to the CACCC box in the promoter of target genes such as HBB/beta globin or NOV and activates their transcription (PubMed:21063504). Might be involved in transcriptional regulation by modulating the binding of the RARA nuclear receptor to RARE DNA elements (PubMed:28167758). From Homo sapiens (Human).
   6440..6465    +  misc_feature   MCS (fragment): pBluescript multiple cloning site
   6465..6524    +  CDS            S (fragment): HBSAG_WHV6 - Experimental evidence at transcript level: Swiss-Prot protein existence level 2. The middle envelope protein plays an important role in the budding of the virion. It is involved in the induction of budding in a nucleocapsid independent way. In this process the majority of envelope proteins bud to form subviral lipoprotein particles of 22 nm of diameter that do not contain a nucleocapsid (By similarity). From Woodchuck hepatitis B virus (isolate w64/pWS23) (WHV).
   6656..7059    +  misc_feature   WPRE: woodchuck hepatitis virus posttranscriptional regulatory element
   7117..7176    +  CDS            nef (fragment): NEF_HV1Z2 - Experimental evidence at protein level: Swiss-Prot protein existence level 1. Extracellular Nef protein targets CD4(+) T-lymphocytes for apoptosis by interacting with CXCR4 surface receptors. From Human immunodeficiency virus type 1 group M subtype D (isolate Z2/CDC-Z34) (HIV-1).
   7178..7411    +  LTR            3' LTR (ΔU3): self-inactivating 3' long terminal repeat (LTR) from HIV-1
   7483..7604    +  polyA_signal   SV40 poly(A) signal: SV40 polyadenylation signal
   7623..7644    +  rep_origin     SV40 ori (fragment): SV40 origin of replication
   7644..73      +  rep_origin     SV40 ori (across the origin): SV40 origin of replication
>Addgene plasmid #219033 | SFFV-KLF2-Brd 53 | addgene full sequence | sequence record 481631 | Addgene NGS Result
ATTTATGCAGAGGCCGAGGCCGCCTCGGCCTCTGAGCTATTCCAGAAGTAGTGAGGAGGCTTTTTTGGAG
GCCTAGGGACGTACCCAATTCGCCCTATAGTGAGTCGTATTACGCGCGCTCACTGGCCGTCGTTTTACAA
CGTCGTGACTGGGAAAACCCTGGCGTTACCCAACTTAATCGCCTTGCAGCACATCCCCCTTTCGCCAGCT
GGCGTAATAGCGAAGAGGCCCGCACCGATCGCCCTTCCCAACAGTTGCGCAGCCTGAATGGCGAATGGG
[124 nt withheld, positions 280-403]
C
[91 nt withheld, positions 405-495]
A
[49 nt withheld, positions 497-545]
CCTTTGACGTTGGAGTCCACGTTCTTT
[37 nt withheld, positions 573-609]
ACCCTATCTCGGTCTATTCTTTTGATTTATAAGGGATTTTGCCGATTTCGGCCTATTGGTTAAAAAATGA
GCTGATTTAACAAAAATTTAACGCGAATTTTAACAAAATATTAACGCTTACAATTTAGGTGGCACTTTTC
GGGGAAATGTGCGCGGAACCCCTATTTGTTTATTTTTCTAAATACATTCAAATATGTATCCGCTCATGAG
ACAATAACCCTGATAAATGCTTCAATAATATTGAAAAAGGAAGAGTATGAGTATTCAACATTTCCGTGTC
GCCCTTATTCCCTTTTTTGCGGCATTTTGCCTTCCTGTTTTTGCTCACCCAGAAACGCTGGTGAAAGTAA
AAGATGCTGAAGATCAGTTGGGTGCACGAGTGGGTTACATCGAACTGGATCTCAACAGCGGTAAGATCCT
TGAGAGTTTTCGCCCCGAAGAACGTTTTCCAATGATGAGCACTTTTAAAGTTCTGCTATGTGGCGCGGTA
TTATCCCGTATTGACGCCGGGCAAGAGCAACTCGGTCGCCGCATACACTATTCTCAGAATGACTTGGTTG
AGTACTCACCAGTCACAGAAAAGCATCTTACGGATGGCATGACAGTAAGAGAATTATGCAGTGCTGCCAT
AACCATGAGTGATAACACTGCGGCCAACTTACTTCTGACAACGATCGGAGGACCGAAGGAGCTAACCGCT
TTTTTGCACAACATGGGGGATCATGTAACTCGCCTTGATCGTTGGGAACCGGAGCTGAATGAAGCCATAC
CAAACGACGAGCGTGACACCACGATGCCTGTAGCAATGGCAACAACGTTGCGCAAACTATTAACTGGCGA
ACTACTTACTCTAGCTTCCCGGCAACAATTAATAGACTGGATGGAGGCGGATAAAGTTGCAGGACCACTT
CTGCGCTCGGCCCTTCCGGCTGGCTGGTTTATTGCTGATAAATCTGGAGCCGGTGAGCGTGGGTCTCGCG
GTATCATTGCAGCACTGGGGCCAGATGGTAAGCCCTCCCGTATCGTAGTTATCTACACGACGGGGAGTCA
GGCAACTATGGATGAACGAAATAGACAGATCGCTGAGATAGGTGCCTCACTGATTAAGCATTGGTAACTG
TCAGACCAAGTTTACTCATATATACTTTAGATTGATTTAAAACTTCATTTTTAATTTAAAAGGATCTAGG
TGAAGATCCTTTTTGATAATCTCATGACCAAAATCCCTTAACGTGAGTTTTCGTTCCACTGAGCGTCAGA
CCCCGTAGAAAAGATCAAAGGATCTTCTTGAGATCCTTTTTTTCTGCGCGTAATCTGCTGCTTGCAAACA
AAAAAACCACCGCTACCAGCGGTGGTTTGTTTGCCGGATCAAGAGCTACCAACTCTTTTTCCGAAGGTAA
CTGGCTTCAGCAGAGCGCAGATACCAAATACTGTTCTTCTAGTGTAGCCGTAGTTAGGCCACCACTTCAA
GAACTCTGTAGCACCGCCTACATACCTCGCTCTGCTAATCCTGTTACCAGTGGCTGCTGCCAGTGGCGAT
AAGTCGTGTCTTACCGGGTTGGACTCAAGACGATAGTTACCGGATAAGGCGCAGCGGTCGGGCTGAACGG
GGGGTTCGTGCACACAGCCCAGCTTGGAGCGAACGACCTACACCGAACTGAGATACCTACAGCGTGAGCT
ATGAGAAAGCGCCACGCTTCCCGAAGGGAGAAAGGCGGACAGGTATCCGGTAAGCGGCAGGGTCGGAACA
GGAGAGCGCACGAGGGAGCTTCCAGGGGGAAACGCCTGGTATCTTTATAGTCCTGTCGGGTTTCGCCACC
TCTGACTTGAGCGTCGATTTTTGTGATGCTCGTCAGGGGGGCGGAGCCTATGGAAAAACGCCAGCAACGC
GGCCTTTTTACGGTTCCTGGCCTTTTGCTGGCCTTTTGCTCACATGTTCTTTCCTGCGTTATCCCCTGAT
TCTGTGGATAACCGTATTACCGCCTTTGAGTGAGCTGATACCGCTCGCCGCAGCCGAACGACCGAGCGCA
GCGAGTCAGTGAGCGAGGAAGCGGAAGAGCGCCCAATACGCAAACCGCCTCTCCCCGCGCGTTGGCCGAT
TCATTAATGCAGCTGGCACGACAGGTTTCCCGACTGGAAAGCGGGCAGTGAGCGCAACGCAATTAATGTG
AGTTAGCTCACTCATTAGGCACCCCAGGCTTTACACTTTATGCTTCCGGCTCGTATGTTGTGTGGAATTG
TGAGCGGATAACAATTTCACACAGGAAACAGCTATGACCATGATTACGCCAAGCGCGCAATTAACCCTCA
CTAAAGGGAACAAAAGCTGGAGCTGCAAGCTTAATGTAGTCTTATGCAATACTCTTGTAGTCTTGCAACA
TGGTAACGATGAGTTAGCAACATGCCTTACAAGGAGAGAAAAAGCACCGTGCATGCCGATTGGTGGAAGT
AAGGTGGTACGATCGTGCCTTATTAGGAAGGCAACAGACGGGTCTGACATGGATTGGACGAACCACTGAA
TTGCCGCATTGCAGAGATATTGTATTTAAGTGCCTAGCTCGATACATAAACGGGTCTCTCTGGTTAGACC
AGATCTGAGCCTGGGAGCTCTCTGGCTAACTAGGGAACCCACTGCTTAAGCCTCAATAAAGCTTGCCTTG
AGTGCTTCAAGTAGTGTGTGCCCGTCTGTTGTGTGACTCTGGTAACTAGAGATCCCTCAGACCCTTTTAG
TCAGTGTGGAAAATCTCTAGCAGTGGCGCCCGAACAGGGACTTGAAAGCGAAAGGGAAACCAGAGGAGCT
CTCTCGACGCAGGACTCGGCTTGCTGAAGCGCGCACGGCAAGAGGCGAGGGGCGGCGACTGGTGAGTACG
CCAAAAATTTTGACTAGCGGAGGCTAGAAGGAGAGAGATGGGTGCGAGAGCGTCAGTATTAAGCGGGGGA
GAATTAGATCGCGATGGGAAAAAATTCGGTTAAGGCCAGGGGGAAAGAAAAAATATAAATTAAAACATAT
AGTATGGGCAAGCAGGGAGCTAGAACGATTCGCAGTTAATCCTGGCCTGTTAGAAACATCAGAAGGCTGT
AGACAAATACTGGGACAGCTACAACCATCCCTTCAGACAGGATCAGAAGAACTTAGATCATTATATAATA
CAGTAGCAACCCTCTATTGTGTGCATCAAAGGATAGAGATAAAAGACACCAAGGAAGCTTTAGACAAGAT
AGAGGAAGAGCAAAACAAAAGTAAGACCACCGCACAGCAAGCGGCCGCTGATCTTCAGACCTGGAGGAGG
AGATATGAGGGACAATTGGAGAAGTGAATTATATAAATATAAAGTAGTAAAAATTGAACCATTAGGAGTA
GCACCCACCAAGGCAAAGAGAAGAGTGGTGCAGAGAGAAAAAAGAGCAGTGGGAATAGGAGCTTTGTTCC
TTGGGTTCTTGGGAGCAGCAGGAAGCACTATGGGCGCAGCGTCAATGACGCTGACGGTACAGGCCAGACA
ATTATTGTCTGGTATAGTGCAGCAGCAGAACAATTTGCTGAGGGCTATTGAGGCGCAACAGCATCTGTTG
CAACTCACAGTCTGGGGCATCAAGCAGCTCCAGGCAAGAATCCTGGCTGTGGAAAGATACCTAAAGGATC
AACAGCTCCTGGGGATTTGGGGTTGCTCTGGAAAACTCATTTGCACCACTGCTGTGCCTTGGAATGCTAG
TTGGAGTAATAAATCTCTGGAACAGATTTGGAATCACACGACCTGGATGGAGTGGGACAGAGAAATTAAC
AATTACACAAGCTTAATACACTCCTTAATTGAAGAATCGCAAAACCAGCAAGAAAAGAATGAACAAGAAT
TATTGGAATTAGATAAATGGGCAAGTTTGTGGAATTGGTTTAACATAACAAATTGGCTGTGGTATATAAA
ATTATTCATAATGATAGTAGGAGGCTTGGTAGGTTTAAGAATAGTTTTTGCTGTACTTTCTATAGTGAAT
AGAGTTAGGCAGGGATATTCACCATTATCGTTTCAGACCCACCTCCCAACCCCGAGGGGACCCGACAGGC
CCGAAGGAATAGAAGAAGAAGGTGGAGAGAGAGACAGAGACAGATCCATTCGATTAGTGAACGGATCTCG
ACGGTATCGGTTAACTTTTAAAAGAAAAGGGGGGATTGGGGGGTACAGTGCAGGGGAAAGAATAGTAGAC
ATAATAGCAACAGACATACAAACTAAAGAATTACAAAAACAAATTACAAAAATTCAAAATTTTATCGATC
ACGAGACTAGCCTCGAGCTGGCTGCAGTAACGCCATTTTGCAAGGCATGGAAAAATACCAAACCAAGAAT
AGAGAAGTTCAGATCAAGGGCGGGTACATGAAAATAGCTAACGTTGGGCCAAACAGGATATCTGCGGTGA
GCAGTTTCGGCCCCGGCCCGGGGCCAAGAACAGATGGTCACCGCAGTTTCGGCCCCGGCCCGAGGCCAAG
AACAGATGGTCCCCAGATATGGCCCAACCCTCAGCAGTTTCTTAAGACCCATCAGATGTTTCCAGGCTCC
CCCAAGGACCTGAAATGACCCTGCGCCTTATTTGAATTAACCAATCAGCCTGCTTCTCGCTTCTGTTCGC
GCGCTTCTGCTTCCCGAGCTCTATAAAAGAGCTCACAACCCCTCACTCGGCGCGCCAGTCCTCCGACAGA
CTGAGTCGGCCGGTCGAATCAAGCTTATCGATACCGTCGACGGATCCGCTAGCCCGCGGTTCGAAATGGC
CTTGTCAGAGCCAATATTACCCTCATTTAGTACATTTGCTTCCCCTTGTCGTGAACGGGGACTTCAAGAA
CGGTGGCCTCGGGCTGAGCCAGAAAGTGGTGGGACAGATGATGATTTGAATTCAGTCCTCGATTTTATTT
TGAGCATGGGTCTCGACGGATTAGGTGCAGAAGCTGCTCCCGAACCACCACCACCACCACCTCCTCCCGC
ATTTTACTATCCTGAGCCAGGTGCTCCGCCACCTTATTCTGCACCAGCTGGCGGTTTGGTCAGCGAATTG
CTCAGGCCTGAATTGGACGCCCCTCTCGGACCAGCTTTACATGGACGATTCCTTCTTGCGCCCCCTGGTA
GGCTCGTTAAAGCTGAACCACCAGAGGCTGATGGCGGGGGGGGATATGGGTGTGCTCCTGGCTTAACAAG
AGGTCCACGAGGACTGAAAAGAGAAGGTGCACCTGGTCCCGCCGCATCTTGTATGCGCGGCCCTGGTGGA
AGACCACCACCGCCACCAGATACCCCACCACTGTCTCCTGATGGACCAGCTAGATTGCCAGCACCGGGGC
CCCGAGCAAGCTTTCCCCCACCATTTGGCGGACCAGGGTTTGGAGCCCCTGGTCCGGGATTGCACTATGC
ACCACCAGCCCCACCTGCTTTTGGGCTCTTTGATGATGCAGCAGCTGCGGCTGCCGCATTAGGGTTAGCC
CCGCCTGCTGCAAGAGGCCTGCTGACCCCACCGGCTTCTCCTCTCGAACTTTTAGAAGCTAAACCTAAAA
GGGGACGAAGATCATGGCCTAGAAAGCGGACTGCTACCCATACTTGTTCTTATGCCGGTTGTGGGAAAAC
GTATACGAAATCTTCTCACTTGAAAGCCCACCTTCGGACACATACTGGAGAGAAACCATATCATTGTAAT
TGGGATGGGTGTGGTTGGAAATTCGCCAGGAGCGATGAATTAACCAGACATTATCGGAAACATACCGGAC
ATAGACCTTTTCAATGTCACTTGTGTGACCGAGCGTTTTCCAGGTCAGACCATTTGGCACTTCATATGAA
GCGCCATATGTGAACCGGTCGGATCCCCCGGGCTGCAGGAATTCGAGCATCTTACCGCCATTTATTCCCA
TATTTGTTCTGTTTTTCTTGATTTGGGTATACATTTAAATGTTAATAAAACAAAATGGTGGGGCAATCAT
TTACATTTTTAGGGATATGTAATTACTAGTTCAGGTGTATTGCCACAAGACAAACATGTTAAGAAACTTT
CCCGTTATTTACGCTCTGTTCCTGTTAATCAACCTCTGGATTACAAAATTTGTGAAAGATTGACTGATAT
TCTTAACTATGTTGCTCCTTTTACGCTGTGTGGATATGCTGCTTTAATGCCTCTGTATCATGCTATTGCT
TCCCGTACGGCTTTCGTTTTCTCCTCCTTGTATAAATCCTGGTTGCTGTCTCTTTATGAGGAGTTGTGGC
CCGTTGTCCGTCAACGTGGCGTGGTGTGCTCTGTGTTTGCTGACGCAACCCCCACTGGCTGGGGCATTGC
CACCACCTGTCAACTCCTTTCTGGGACTTTCGCTTTCCCCCTCCCGATCGCCACGGCAGAACTCATCGCC
GCCTGCCTTGCCCGCTGCTGGACAGGGGCTAGGTTGCTGGGCACTGATAATTCCGTGGTGTTGTCGGGGA
AGCTGACGTCCTTTGCAATTCGATATCAAGCTGTACCTTCTAGATGTACAACATTCTCAGCGCTTCTAGA
CCAATGACTTACAAGGCAGCTGTAGATCTTAGCCACTTTTTAAAAGAAAAGGGGGGACTGGAAGGGCTAA
TTCACTCCCAACGAAGACAAGATCTGCTTTTTGCTTGTACTGGGTCTCTCTGGTTAGACCAGATCTGAGC
CTGGGAGCTCTCTGGCTAACTAGGGAACCCACTGCTTAAGCCTCAATAAAGCTTGCCTTGAGTGCTTCAA
GTAGTGTGTGCCCGTCTGTTGTGTGACTCTGGTAACTAGAGATCCCTCAGACCCTTTTAGTCAGTGTGGA
AAATCTCTAGCAGTAGTAGTTCATGTCATCTTATTATTCAGTATTTATAACTTGCAAAGAAATGAATATC
AGAGAGTGAGAGGAACTTGTTTATTGCAGCTTATAATGGTTACAAATAAAGCAATAGCATCACAAATTTC
ACAAATAAAGCATTTTTTTCACTGCATTCTAGTTGTGGTTTGTCCAAACTCATCAATGTATCTTATCATG
TCTGGCTCTAGCTATCCCGCCCCTAACTCCGCCCATCCCGCCCCTAACTCCGCCCAGTTCCGCCCATTCT
CCGCCCCATGGCTGACTAATTTTTTTT
