>Addgene plasmid #219033 | SFFV-KLF2-Brd 53 | depositor partial sequence | sequence record 427580 | Barcode sequence
TGTACAACATTCTCAGCGCT
